>Addgene plasmid #144846 | TFORF3370 | addgene full sequence | sequence record 404410 | Addgene NGS Result
TTAATGTAGTCTTATGCAATACTCTTGTAGTCTTGCAACATGGTAACGATGAGTTAGCAACATGCCTTAC
AAGGAGAGAAAAAGCACCGTGCATGCCGATTGGTGGAAGTAAGGTGGTACGATCGTGCCTTATTAGGAAG
GCAACAGACGGGTCTGACATGGATTGGACGAACCACTGAATTGCCGCATTGCAGAGATATTGTATTTAAG
TGCCTAGCTCGATACATAAACGGGTCTCTCTGGTTAGACCAGATCTGAGCCTGGGAGCTCTCTGGCTAAC
TAGGGAACCCACTGCTTAAGCCTCAATAAAGCTTGCCTTGAGTGCTTCAAGTAGTGTGTGCCCGTCTGTT
GTGTGACTCTGGTAACTAGAGATCCCTCAGACCCTTTTAGTCAGTGTGGAAAATCTCTAGCAGTGGCGCC
CGAACAGGGACTTGAAAGCGAAAGGGAAACCAGAGGAGCTCTCTCGACGCAGGACTCGGCTTGCTGAAGC
GCGCACGGCAAGAGGCGAGGGGCGGCGACTGGTGAGTACGCCAAAAATTTTGACTAGCGGAGGCTAGAAG
GAGAGAGATGGGTGCGAGAGCGTCAGTATTAAGCGGGGGAGAATTAGATCGCGATGGGAAAAAATTCGGT
TAAGGCCAGGGGGAAAGAAAAAATATAAATTAAAACATATAGTATGGGCAAGCAGGGAGCTAGAACGATT
CGCAGTTAATCCTGGCCTGTTAGAAACATCAGAAGGCTGTAGACAAATACTGGGACAGCTACAACCATCC
CTTCAGACAGGATCAGAAGAACTTAGATCATTATATAATACAGTAGCAACCCTCTATTGTGTGCATCAAA
GGATAGAGATAAAAGACACCAAGGAAGCTTTAGACAAGATAGAGGAAGAGCAAAACAAAAGTAAGACCAC
CGCACAGCAAGCGGCCGCTGATCTTCAGACCTGGAGGAGGAGATATGAGGGACAATTGGAGAAGTGAATT
ATATAAATATAAAGTAGTAAAAATTGAACCATTAGGAGTAGCACCCACCAAGGCAAAGAGAAGAGTGGTG
CAGAGAGAAAAAAGAGCAGTGGGAATAGGAGCTTTGTTCCTTGGGTTCTTGGGAGCAGCAGGAAGCACTA
TGGGCGCAGCGTCAATGACGCTGACGGTACAGGCCAGACAATTATTGTCTGGTATAGTGCAGCAGCAGAA
CAATTTGCTGAGGGCTATTGAGGCGCAACAGCATCTGTTGCAACTCACAGTCTGGGGCATCAAGCAGCTC
CAGGCAAGAATCCTGGCTGTGGAAAGATACCTAAAGGATCAACAGCTCCTGGGGATTTGGGGTTGCTCTG
GAAAACTCATTTGCACCACTGCTGTGCCTTGGAATGCTAGTTGGAGTAATAAATCTCTGGAACAGATTTG
GAATCACACGACCTGGATGGAGTGGGACAGAGAAATTAACAATTACACAAGCTTAATACACTCCTTAATT
GAAGAATCGCAAAACCAGCAAGAAAAGAATGAACAAGAATTATTGGAATTAGATAAATGGGCAAGTTTGT
GGAATTGGTTTAACATAACAAATTGGCTGTGGTATATAAAATTATTCATAATGATAGTAGGAGGCTTGGT
AGGTTTAAGAATAGTTTTTGCTGTACTTTCTATAGTGAATAGAGTTAGGCAGGGATATTCACCATTATCG
TTTCAGACCCACCTCCCAACCCCGAGGGGACCCATGCATTGCATCTCAATTAGTCAGCAACCAGGTGTGG
AAAGTCCCCAGGCTCCCCAGCAGGCAGAAGTATGCAAAGCATGCGTCTCAATTAGTCAGCAACCATAGTC
CCGCCCCTAACTCCGCCCATCCCGCCCCTAACTCCGCCCAGTTCCGCCCATTCTCCGCCCCATGGCTGAC
TAATTTTTTTTATTTATGCAGAGGCCGAGGCCGCCTCGGCCTCTGAGCTATTCCAGAAGTAGTGAGGAGG
CTTTTTTGGAGGCCTAGGCTTTTGCAAAAAGCTTTCTAGAGGTACCACCGGAGCTTACCATGACCGAGTA
CAAGCCCACGGTGCGCCTCGCCACCCGCGACGACGTCCCCAGGGCCGTACGCACCCTCGCCGCCGCGTTC
GCCGACTACCCCGCCACGCGCCACACCGTCGATCCGGACCGCCACATCGAGCGGGTCACCGAGCTGCAAG
AACTCTTCCTCACGCGCGTCGGGCTCGACATCGGCAAGGTGTGGGTCGCGGACGACGGCGCCGCCGTGGC
GGTCTGGACCACGCCGGAGAGCGTCGAAGCGGGGGCGGTGTTCGCCGAGATCGGCCCGCGCATGGCCGAG
TTGAGCGGTTCCCGGCTGGCCGCGCAGCAACAGATGGAAGGCCTCCTGGCGCCGCACCGGCCCAAGGAGC
CCGCGTGGTTCCTGGCCACCGTCGGCGTCTCGCCCGACCACCAGGGCAAGGGTCTGGGCAGCGCCGTCGT
GCTCCCCGGAGTGGAGGCGGCCGAGCGCGCCGGGGTGCCCGCCTTCCTGGAGACCTCCGCGCCCCGCAAC
CTCCCCTTCTACGAGCGGCTCGGCTTCACCGTCACCGCCGACGTCGAGGTGCCCGAAGGACCGCGCACCT
GGTGCATGACCCGCAAGCCCGGTGCCAGTTAACGAATTCTAGATCTTGAGACAAATGGCAGTATTCATCC
ACAATTTTAAAAGAAAAGGGGGGATTGGGGGGTACAGTGCAGGGGAAAGAATAGTAGACATAATAGCAAC
AGACATACAAACTAAAGAATTACAAAAACAAATTACAAAAATTCAAAATTTTCGGGTTTATTACAGGGAC
AGCAGAGATCCACTTTGGCGCCGGCTCGAGGCCTGCAGGTGCAAAGATGGATAAAGTTTTAAACAGAGAG
GAATCTTTGCAGCTAATGGACCTTCTAGGTCTTGAAAGGAGTGGGAATTGGCTCCGGTGCCCGTCAGTGG
GCAGAGCGCACATCGCCCACAGTCCCCGAGAAGTTGGGGGGAGGGGTCGGCAATTGAACCGGTGCCTAGA
GAAGGTGGCGCGGGGTAAACTGGGAAAGTGATGTCGTGTACTGGCTCCGCCTTTTTCCCGAGGGTGGGGG
AGAACCGTATATAAGTGCAGTAGTCGCCGTGAACGTTCTTTTTCGCAACGGGTTTGCCGCCAGAACACAG
GTAAGTGCCGTGTGTGGTTCCCGCGGGCCTGGCCTCTTTACGGGTTATGGCCCTTGCGTGCCTTGAATTA
CTTCCACCTGGCTGCAGTACGTGATTCTTGATCCCGAGCTTCGGGTTGGAAGTGGGTGGGAGAGTTCGAG
GCCTTGCGCTTAAGGAGCCCCTTCGCCTCGTGCTTGAGTTGAGGCCTGGCCTGGGCGCTGGGGCCGCCGC
GTGCGAATCTGGTGGCACCTTCGCGCCTGTCTCGCTGCTTTCGATAAGTCTCTAGCCATTTAAAATTTTT
GATGACCTGCTGCGACGCTTTTTTTCTGGCAAGATAGTCTTGTAAATGCGGGCCAAGATCTGCACACTGG
TATTTCGGTTTTTGGGGCCGCGGGCGGCGACGGGGCCCGTGCGTCCCAGCGCACATGTTCGGCGAGGCGG
GGCCTGCGAGCGCGGCCACCGAGAATCGGACGGGGGTAGTCTCAAGCTGGCCGGCCTGCTCTGGTGCCTG
GCCTCGCGCCGCCGTGTATCGCCCCGCCCTGGGCGGCAAGGCTGGCCCGGTCGGCACCAGTTGCGTGAGC
GGAAAGATGGCCGCTTCCCGGCCCTGCTGCAGGGAGCTCAAAATGGAGGACGCGGCGCTCGGGAGAGCGG
GCGGGTGAGTCACCCACACAAAGGAAAAGGGCCTTTCCGTCCTCAGCCGTCGCTTCATGTGACTCCACGG
AGTACCGGGCGCCGTCCAGGCACCTCGATTAGTTCTCGAGCTTTTGGAGTACGTCGTCTTTAGGTTGGGG
GGAGGGGTTTTATGCGATGGAGTTTCCCCACACTGAGTGGGTGGAGACTGAAGTTAGGCCAGCTTGGCAC
TTGATGTAATTCTCCTTGGAATTTGCCCTTTTTGAGTTTGGATCTTGGTTCATTCTCAAGCCTCAGACAG
TGGTTCAAAGTTTTTTTCTTCCATTTCAGGTGTCGTGAGGCTAGCATCGATTGATCAACAAGTTTGTACA
AAAAAGTTGGCACCATGGCGAAGAGGTCGCGCAGTGAGGATGAGGATGATGACCTTCAGTATGCCGATCA
TGATTATGAAGTACCACAACAAAAAGGACTGAAGAAACTCTGGAACAGAGTAAAATGGACAAGGGACGAG
GATGATAAATTAAAGAAGTTGGTTGAACAACATGGAACTGATGATTGGACTCTAATTGCTAGTCATCTTC
AAAATCGCTCTGATTTTCAGTGCCAGCATCGATGGCAGAAAGTTTTAAATCCTGAATTGATAAAGGGTCC
TTGGACTAAAGAAGAAGATCAGAGGGTTATTGAATTAGTTCAGAAATATGGGCCAAAAAGATGGTCTTTA
ATTGCAAAACATTTAAAAGGAAGAATAGGCAAGCAGTGTAGAGAAAGATGGCATAATCATCTGAATCCTG
AGGTAAAGAAATCTTCCTGGACAGAAGAGGAGGACAGGATCATCTATGAAGCACATAAGCGGTTGGGAAA
TCGTTGGGCAGAAATTGCCAAACTACTTCCAGGAAGGACTGATAATTCTATCAAAAATCATTGGAATTCT
ACTATGCGAAGAAAAGTGGAACAGGAGGGCTATTTACAAGATGGAATAAAATCAGAACGATCTTCATCTA
AACTTCAACACAAACCTTGTGCAGCTATGGATCATATGCAAACCCAGAATCAGTTTTACATACCTGTTCA
GATCCCTGGGTATCAGTATGTGTCACCTGAAGGCAATTGTATAGAACATGTTCAGCCTACTTCTGCCTTT
ATTCAGCAACCCTTCATTGATGAAGATCCTGATAAGGAAAAGAAAATAAAGGAACTTGAGATGCTTCTTA
TGTCAGCTGAGAATGAAGTTAGAAGAAAGCGAATTCCATCACAGCCTGGAAGTTTTTCTAGCTGGTCTGG
TAGTTTCCTCATGGATGATAACATGTCTAATACTCTAAATAGCCTTGACGAGCACACTAGTGAGTTTTAC
AGTATGGATGAAAATCAGCCTGTGTCTGCTCAGCAGAATTCACCCACAAAGTTCCTGGCCGTGGAGGCAA
ACGCTGTGTTATCCTCTTTGCAGACCATCCCAGAATTTGCAGAGACTCTAGAACTTATTGAATCTGATCC
TGTAGCATGGAGTGACGTTACCAGTTTTGATATTTCTGATGCTGCTGCTTCTCCTATCAAATCCACCCCA
GTTAAATTAATGAGAATTCAGCACAATGAAGGAGCCATGGAATGCCAATTTAACGTCAGTCTTGTACTTG
AAGGGAAAAAAAACACTTGTAATGGTGGCAACAGTGAAGCTGTTCCTTTAACATCCCCAAATATAGCCAA
GTTTAGCACTCCACCAGCCATCCTCAGAAAGAAGAGAAAAATGCGAGTGGGTCATTCCCCAGGCAGCGAA
CTTAGGGATGGCTCATTGAACGATGGTGGTAATATGGCGCTAAAACATACACCACTGAAAACACTACCAT
TTTCTCCTTCACAGTTTTTCAACACATGTCCTGGTAATGAACAACTTAATATAGAAAATCCTTCATTTAC
ATCAACCCCTATTTGTGGGCAGAAAGCTCTCATTACAACTCCTCTTCATAAGGAAACAACTCCCAAAGAT
CAAAAGGAAAATGTAGGGTTTAGAACACCTACTATTAGAAGATCTATACTGGGTACCACACCAAGAACTC
CTACTCCTTTTAAGAATGCGCTTGCTGCTCAGGAGAAAAAATATGGACCTCTTAAAATTGTGTCCCAGCC
ACTTGCTTTCTTGGAAGAAGATATTCGGGAAGTTTTAAAAGAAGAAACTGGAACAGACCTATTCCTCAAA
GAGGAAGATGAACCTGCTTACAAAAGCTGCAAACAAGAGAATACCGCTTCTGGGAAGAAAGTCAGAAAAT
CACTAGTCTTAGATAATTGGGAAAAAGAAGAATCAGGCACTCAACTGTTGACTGAAGACATTTCAGACAT
GCAGTCAAATTGTGAATGGGAAACAGTGGTTTATGGGAAGACAGAAGACCAACTTATTATGACTGAACAA
GCAAGAAGATATCTGAGTACTTACACAGCTACCAGTAGTACTTCAAGAGCTCTCATACTGTTGCCAACTT
TCTTGTACAAAGTGGTTGATATCGGTAAGCCTATCCCTAACCCTCTCCTCGGTCTCGATTCTACGTAGTA
ATGAACTAGTCCGTAACTTGAAAGTATTTCGATTTCTTGGCTTTATATATCTTGTGGAAAGGACGATCAC
ACACATGCTCGCTGACTGTGACGCGTTAAGTCGACAATCAACCTCTGGATTACAAAATTTGTGAAAGATT
GACTGGTATTCTTAACTATGTTGCTCCTTTTACGCTATGTGGATACGCTGCTTTAATGCCTTTGTATCAT
GCTATTGCTTCCCGTATGGCTTTCATTTTCTCCTCCTTGTATAAATCCTGGTTGCTGTCTCTTTATGAGG
AGTTGTGGCCCGTTGTCAGGCAACGTGGCGTGGTGTGCACTGTGTTTGCTGACGCAACCCCCACTGGTTG
GGGCATTGCCACCACCTGTCAGCTCCTTTCCGGGACTTTCGCTTTCCCCCTCCCTATTGCCACGGCGGAA
CTCATCGCCGCCTGCCTTGCCCGCTGCTGGACAGGGGCTCGGCTGTTGGGCACTGACAATTCCGTGGTGT
TGTCGGGGAAATCATCGTCCTTTCCTTGGCTGCTCGCCTGTGTTGCCACCTGGATTCTGCGCGGGACGTC
CTTCTGCTACGTCCCTTCGGCCCTCAATCCAGCGGACCTTCCTTCCCGCGGCCTGCTGCCGGCTCTGCGG
CCTCTTCCGCGTCTTCGCCTTCGCCCTCAGACGAGTCGGATCTCCCTTTGGGCCGCCTCCCCGCGTCGAC
TTTAAGACCAATGACTTACAAGGCAGCTGTAGATCTTAGCCACTTTTTAAAAGAAAAGGGGGGACTGGAA
GGGCTAATTCACTCCCAACGAAGACAAGATCTGCTTTTTGCTTGTACTGGGTCTCTCTGGTTAGACCAGA
TCTGAGCCTGGGAGCTCTCTGGCTAACTAGGGAACCCACTGCTTAAGCCTCAATAAAGCTTGCCTTGAGT
GCTTCAAGTAGTGTGTGCCCGTCTGTTGTGTGACTCTGGTAACTAGAGATCCCTCAGACCCTTTTAGTCA
GTGTGGAAAATCTCTAGCAGTACGTATAGTAGTTCATGTCATCTTATTATTCAGTATTTATAACTTGCAA
AGAAATGAATATCAGAGAGTGAGAGGAACTTGTTTATTGCAGCTTATAATGGTTACAAATAAAGCAATAG
CATCACAAATTTCACAAATAAAGCATTTTTTTCACTGCATTCTAGTTGTGGTTTGTCCAAACTCATCAAT
GTATCTTATCATGTCTGGCTCTAGCTATCCCGCCCCTAACTCCGCCCATCCCGCCCCTAACTCCGCCCAG
TTCCGCCCATTCTCCGCCCCATGGCTGACTAATTTTTTTTATTTATGCAGAGGCCGAGGCCGCCTCGGCC
TCTGAGCTATTCCAGAAGTAGTGAGGAGGCTTTTTTGGAGGCCTAGGGACGTACCCAATTCGCCCTATAG
TGAGTCGTATTACGCGCGCTCACTGGCCGTCGTTTTACAACGTCGTGACTGGGAAAACCCTGGCGTTACC
CAACTTAATCGCCTTGCAGCACATCCCCCTTTCGCCAGCTGGCGTAATAGCGAAGAGGCCCGCACCGATC
GCCCTTCCCAACAGTTGCGCAGCCTGAATGGCGAATGGG
[124 nt withheld, positions 7880-8003]
C
[91 nt withheld, positions 8005-8095]
A
[49 nt withheld, positions 8097-8145]
CCTTTGACGTTGGAGTCCACGTTCTTT
[37 nt withheld, positions 8173-8209]
ACCCTATCTCGGTCTATTCTTTTGATTTATAAGGGATTTTGCCGATTTCGGCCTATTGGTTAAAAAATGA
GCTGATTTAACAAAAATTTAACGCGAATTTTAACAAAATATTAACGCTTACAATTTAGGTGGCACTTTTC
GGGGAAATGTGCGCGGAACCCCTATTTGTTTATTTTTCTAAATACATTCAAATATGTATCCGCTCATGAG
ACAATAACCCTGATAAATGCTTCAATAATATTGAAAAAGGAAGAGTATGAGTATTCAACATTTCCGTGTC
GCCCTTATTCCCTTTTTTGCGGCATTTTGCCTTCCTGTTTTTGCTCACCCAGAAACGCTGGTGAAAGTAA
AAGATGCTGAAGATCAGTTGGGTGCACGAGTGGGTTACATCGAACTGGATCTCAACAGCGGTAAGATCCT
TGAGAGTTTTCGCCCCGAAGAACGTTTTCCAATGATGAGCACTTTTAAAGTTCTGCTATGTGGCGCGGTA
TTATCCCGTATTGACGCCGGGCAAGAGCAACTCGGTCGCCGCATACACTATTCTCAGAATGACTTGGTTG
AGTACTCACCAGTCACAGAAAAGCATCTTACGGATGGCATGACAGTAAGAGAATTATGCAGTGCTGCCAT
AACCATGAGTGATAACACTGCGGCCAACTTACTTCTGACAACGATCGGAGGACCGAAGGAGCTAACCGCT
TTTTTGCACAACATGGGGGATCATGTAACTCGCCTTGATCGTTGGGAACCGGAGCTGAATGAAGCCATAC
CAAACGACGAGCGTGACACCACGATGCCTGTAGCAATGGCAACAACGTTGCGCAAACTATTAACTGGCGA
ACTACTTACTCTAGCTTCCCGGCAACAATTAATAGACTGGATGGAGGCGGATAAAGTTGCAGGACCACTT
CTGCGCTCGGCCCTTCCGGCTGGCTGGTTTATTGCTGATAAATCTGGAGCCGGTGAGCGTGGGTCTCGCG
GTATCATTGCAGCACTGGGGCCAGATGGTAAGCCCTCCCGTATCGTAGTTATCTACACGACGGGGAGTCA
GGCAACTATGGATGAACGAAATAGACAGATCGCTGAGATAGGTGCCTCACTGATTAAGCATTGGTAACTG
TCAGACCAAGTTTACTCATATATACTTTAGATTGATTTAAAACTTCATTTTTAATTTAAAAGGATCTAGG
TGAAGATCCTTTTTGATAATCTCATGACCAAAATCCCTTAACGTGAGTTTTCGTTCCACTGAGCGTCAGA
CCCCGTAGAAAAGATCAAAGGATCTTCTTGAGATCCTTTTTTTCTGCGCGTAATCTGCTGCTTGCAAACA
AAAAAACCACCGCTACCAGCGGTGGTTTGTTTGCCGGATCAAGAGCTACCAACTCTTTTTCCGAAGGTAA
CTGGCTTCAGCAGAGCGCAGATACCAAATACTGTTCTTCTAGTGTAGCCGTAGTTAGGCCACCACTTCAA
GAACTCTGTAGCACCGCCTACATACCTCGCTCTGCTAATCCTGTTACCAGTGGCTGCTGCCAGTGGCGAT
AAGTCGTGTCTTACCGGGTTGGACTCAAGACGATAGTTACCGGATAAGGCGCAGCGGTCGGGCTGAACGG
GGGGTTCGTGCACACAGCCCAGCTTGGAGCGAACGACCTACACCGAACTGAGATACCTACAGCGTGAGCT
ATGAGAAAGCGCCACGCTTCCCGAAGGGAGAAAGGCGGACAGGTATCCGGTAAGCGGCAGGGTCGGAACA
GGAGAGCGCACGAGGGAGCTTCCAGGGGGAAACGCCTGGTATCTTTATAGTCCTGTCGGGTTTCGCCACC
TCTGACTTGAGCGTCGATTTTTGTGATGCTCGTCAGGGGGGCGGAGCCTATGGAAAAACGCCAGCAACGC
GGCCTTTTTACGGTTCCTGGCCTTTTGCTGGCCTTTTGCTCACATGTTCTTTCCTGCGTTATCCCCTGAT
TCTGTGGATAACCGTATTACCGCCTTTGAGTGAGCTGATACCGCTCGCCGCAGCCGAACGACCGAGCGCA
GCGAGTCAGTGAGCGAGGAAGCGGAAGAGCGCCCAATACGCAAACCGCCTCTCCCCGCGCGTTGGCCGAT
TCATTAATGCAGCTGGCACGACAGGTTTCCCGACTGGAAAGCGGGCAGTGAGCGCAACGCAATTAATGTG
AGTTAGCTCACTCATTAGGCACCCCAGGCTTTACACTTTATGCTTCCGGCTCGTATGTTGTGTGGAATTG
TGAGCGGATAACAATTTCACACAGGAAACAGCTATGACCATGATTACGCCAAGCGCGCAATTAACCCTCA
CTAAAGGGAACAAAAGCTGGAGCTGCAAGC
Features (pLannotate 1.2.2; 34 found; start..end, strand, type, name):
      5..231     +  promoter       RSV promoter: Rous sarcoma virus enhancer/promoter
    232..412     +  LTR            5' LTR (truncated): truncated 5' long terminal repeat (LTR) from HIV-1
    459..584     +  misc_feature   HIV-1 Ψ: packaging signal of human immunodeficiency virus type 1
    568..931     +  CDS            HIV-1 gag (fragment): gag protein from human immunodeficiency virus 1; gag
   1077..1310    +  misc_feature   RRE: The Rev response element (RRE) of HIV-1 allows for Rev-dependent mRNA export from the nucleus to the cytoplasm.
   1687..1713    +  CDS            Rev (fragment): human immunodeficiency virus 1 (HIV-1) Rev protein; rev; enhances nuclear export of unspliced and incompletely spliced viral mRNAs
   1720..1743    +  promoter       SV40 promoter (fragment): SV40 early promoter
   1744..1815    +  promoter       SV40 promoter (fragment): SV40 enhancer and early promoter
   1839..1974    +  rep_origin     SV40 ori: SV40 origin of replication
   2020..2616    +  CDS            PuroR (fragment): puromycin N-acetyltransferase; pac from Streptomyces; confers resistance to puromycin
   2665..2782    +  misc_feature   cPPT/CTS: central polypurine tract and central termination sequence of HIV-1
   2847..2913    +  CDS            small t antigen (fragment): SV40 (simian virus 40) small t antigen
   2920..4098    +  promoter       EF-1α promoter: strong constitutive promoter for human elongation factor EF-1α
   4119..4136    +  protein_bind   attB1 (fragment): mutant version of attB; core recombination site for the Gateway® BP reaction BP Clonase™
   4145..6220    +  CDS            MYBL1 (fragment): MYBA_HUMAN - Also known as AMYB. Experimental evidence at protein level: Swiss-Prot protein existence level 1. Transcription factor that specifically recognizes the sequence 5'-YAAC[GT]G-3' (PubMed:8058310, PubMed:7987850). Acts as a master regulator of male meiosis by promoting expression of piRNAs: activates expression of both piRNA precursor RNAs and expression of protein-coding genes involved in piRNA metabolism (By similarity). The piRNA metabolic process mediates the repression of transposable elements during meiosis by forming complexes composed of piRNAs and Piwi proteins and governs t
   6228..6245    -  protein_bind   attB2 (fragment): mutant version of attB; core recombination site for the Gateway® BP reaction BP Clonase™
   6254..6295    +  CDS            V5 tag: epitope tag from simian virus 5
   6311..6364    +  promoter       U6 promoter (fragment): RNA polymerase III promoter for human U6 snRNA
   6406..6994    +  misc_feature   WPRE: woodchuck hepatitis virus posttranscriptional regulatory element
   7045..7064    +  misc_feature   cPPT/CTS (fragment): central polypurine tract and central termination sequence of HIV-1
   7066..7299    +  LTR            3' LTR (ΔU3): self-inactivating 3' long terminal repeat (LTR) from HIV-1
   7377..7498    +  polyA_signal   SV40 poly(A) signal: SV40 polyadenylation signal
   7538..7673    +  rep_origin     SV40 ori: SV40 origin of replication
   7694..7712    -  promoter       T7 promoter: promoter for bacteriophage T7 RNA polymerase
   7720..7875    +  CDS            lacZα (fragment): LacZα fragment of β-galactosidase; lacZ fragment
   7880..8308    +  rep_origin     f1 ori (sequence partly withheld): f1 bacteriophage origin of replication; arrow indicates direction of (+) strand synthesis
   8361..8465    +  promoter       AmpR promoter: bla
   8466..9326    +  CDS            AmpR: β-lactamase; bla; confers resistance to ampicillin, carbenicillin, and related antibiotics
   9497..10085   +  rep_origin     ori: high-copy-number ColE1/pMB1/pBR322/pUC origin of replication
  10268..10360   +  CDS            lacI (fragment): lac repressor; lacI; The lac repressor binds to the lac operator to inhibit transcription in E. coli. This inhibition can be relieved by adding lactose or isopropyl-β-D-thiogalactopyranoside (IPTG).
  10373..10394   +  protein_bind   CAP binding site: CAP binding activates transcription in the presence of cAMP. E. coli catabolite activator protein
  10409..10439   +  promoter       lac promoter: promoter for the E. coli lac operon
  10447..10463   +  protein_bind   lac operator: The lac repressor binds to the lac operator to inhibit transcription in E. coli. This inhibition can be relieved by adding lactose or isopropyl-β-D-thiogalactopyranoside (IPTG). lac repressor encoded by lacI
  10508..10526   +  promoter       T3 promoter: promoter for bacteriophage T3 RNA polymerase
