[The description below was written by a language model from this plasmid's Addgene catalogue record and pLannotate feature annotations shown in this document.]
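Description:
TFORF3370 is a third-generation, self-inactivating lentiviral expression plasmid built on the pLX_TRC317 backbone and carrying the human transcription factor MYBL1 (also known as A-MYB). It belongs to a barcoded transcription factor ORF collection. It is propagated in E. coli through a high-copy ColE1/pUC-type origin with ampicillin selection (AmpR), and the backbone also retains an f1 origin and remnants of a lac/lacZα cloning region flanked by T7 and T3 promoters. The depositor notes that the plasmid can recombine in bacteria, as lentiviral repeats often do. The sequenced record is 10,549 nt, which matches the stated backbone plus insert sizes.

The viral genome is transcribed from an RSV promoter fused to a truncated HIV-1 5' LTR, followed by the Ψ packaging signal, a gag fragment, the RRE for Rev-dependent nuclear export and a cPPT/CTS. It ends in a ΔU3 3' LTR that inactivates LTR promoter activity after integration, with an SV40 poly(A) signal downstream. Two cassettes sit within this unit. An SV40 early promoter drives puromycin N-acetyltransferase for selecting transduced mammalian cells. A strong constitutive EF-1α promoter drives the MYBL1 ORF, which was inserted by Gateway recombination and is therefore flanked by attB1 and attB2 sites, and is fused in frame to a C-terminal V5 epitope tag. A WPRE downstream boosts transcript expression.

According to the catalogue entry, each construct in the collection carries a unique 24-bp barcode that identifies the ORF in pooled overexpression screens. The barcode is not annotated in the feature table, so its position is not stated. The construct is intended for stable lentiviral overexpression of MYBL1, individually or in pooled screens.
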