Addgene plasmid #144846: TFORF3370
Purpose: Lentiviral vector for overexpressing transcription factor ORFs with unique 24-bp barcodes. Barcodes facilitate identification of transcription factors in pooled screens.
Depositing lab: Feng Zhang. Depositing organization: Broad Institute. Publication: A transcription factor atlas of directed differentiation. Joung J, Ma S, Tay T, Geiger-Schuller KR, Kirchgatterer PC, Verdine VK, Guo B, Arias-Garcia MA, Allen WE, Singh A, Kuksenko O, Abudayyeh OO, Gootenberg JS, Fu Z, Macrae RK, Buenrostro JD, Regev A, Zhang F. Cell. 2023 Jan 5;186(1):209-229.e26. doi: 10.1016/j.cell.2022.11.026. PubMed 36608654.
Backbone
  Vector backbone: pLX_TRC317
  Backbone manufacturer: Broad Institute Genetic Perturbation Platform
  Backbone size w/o insert (bp): 8264
  Vector type: Mammalian Expression, Lentiviral
  Selectable markers: Puromycin
Growth in bacteria
  Bacterial resistance: Ampicillin, 100 μg/mL
  Growth temperature: 37°C
  Growth strain: NEB Stable
  Copy number: High Copy
Gene/Insert
  Gene/Insert name: MYBL1
  Species: H. sapiens (human)
  Insert size (bp): 2285
  Entrez Gene: MYBL1 (a.k.a. A-MYB, AMYB)
  Promoter: EF1a
  Tag / fusion protein: V5 (C terminal on insert)
  Cloning method: Gateway Cloning
  Sequencing primers: 5′ GGGTGGAGACTGAAGTTAGGCCAG; 3′ CACATAGCGTAAAAGGAGCAACATAG
Resource information
  A portion of this plasmid was derived from a plasmid made by: Broad Institute Genetic Perturbation Platform
Terms and licenses: Academic/Nonprofit Terms; Industry Terms: Not Available to Industry
Depositor comments: NM_001144755.2 Please test multiple small colonies in case of plasmid recombination. To make this collection available in a timely manner, a portion of this collection was not fully sequenced by Addgene. If an Addgene verified full plasmid sequence is not available, please contact us prior to placing an order to request the full sequence.
How to cite: TFORF3370 was a gift from Feng Zhang (Addgene plasmid # 144846 ; http://n2t.net/addgene:144846 ; RRID:Addgene_144846)
