>Addgene plasmid #144846 | TFORF3370 | depositor partial sequence | sequence record 286653 | Insert
ATCGATTGATCAACAAGTTTGTACAAAAAAGTTGGCACCATGGCGAAGAGGTCGCGCAGTGAGGATGAGG
ATGATGACCTTCAGTATGCCGATCATGATTATGAAGTACCACAACAAAAAGGACTGAAGAAACTCTGGAA
CAGAGTAAAATGGACAAGGGACGAGGATGATAAATTAAAGAAGTTGGTTGAACAACATGGAACTGATGAT
TGGACTCTAATTGCTAGTCATCTTCAAAATCGCTCTGATTTTCAGTGCCAGCATCGATGGCAGAAAGTTT
TAAATCCTGAATTGATAAAGGGTCCTTGGACTAAAGAAGAAGATCAGAGGGTTATTGAATTAGTTCAGAA
ATATGGGCCAAAAAGATGGTCTTTAATTGCAAAACATTTAAAAGGAAGAATAGGCAAGCAGTGTAGAGAA
AGATGGCATAATCATCTGAATCCTGAGGTAAAGAAATCTTCCTGGACAGAAGAGGAGGACAGGATCATCT
ATGAAGCACATAAGCGGTTGGGAAATCGTTGGGCAGAAATTGCCAAACTACTTCCAGGAAGGACTGATAA
TTCTATCAAAAATCATTGGAATTCTACTATGCGAAGAAAAGTGGAACAGGAGGGCTATTTACAAGATGGA
ATAAAATCAGAACGATCTTCATCTAAACTTCAACACAAACCTTGTGCAGCTATGGATCATATGCAAACCC
AGAATCAGTTTTACATACCTGTTCAGATCCCTGGGTATCAGTATGTGTCACCTGAAGGCAATTGTATAGA
ACATGTTCAGCCTACTTCTGCCTTTATTCAGCAACCCTTCATTGATGAAGATCCTGATAAGGAAAAGAAA
ATAAAGGAACTTGAGATGCTTCTTATGTCAGCTGAGAATGAAGTTAGAAGAAAGCGAATTCCATCACAGC
CTGGAAGTTTTTCTAGCTGGTCTGGTAGTTTCCTCATGGATGATAACATGTCTAATACTCTAAATAGCCT
TGACGAGCACACTAGTGAGTTTTACAGTATGGATGAAAATCAGCCTGTGTCTGCTCAGCAGAATTCACCC
ACAAAGTTCCTGGCCGTGGAGGCAAACGCTGTGTTATCCTCTTTGCAGACCATCCCAGAATTTGCAGAGA
CTCTAGAACTTATTGAATCTGATCCTGTAGCATGGAGTGACGTTACCAGTTTTGATATTTCTGATGCTGC
TGCTTCTCCTATCAAATCCACCCCAGTTAAATTAATGAGAATTCAGCACAATGAAGGAGCCATGGAATGC
CAATTTAACGTCAGTCTTGTACTTGAAGGGAAAAAAAACACTTGTAATGGTGGCAACAGTGAAGCTGTTC
CTTTAACATCCCCAAATATAGCCAAGTTTAGCACTCCACCAGCCATCCTCAGAAAGAAGAGAAAAATGCG
AGTGGGTCATTCCCCAGGCAGCGAACTTAGGGATGGCTCATTGAACGATGGTGGTAATATGGCGCTAAAA
CATACACCACTGAAAACACTACCATTTTCTCCTTCACAGTTTTTCAACACATGTCCTGGTAATGAACAAC
TTAATATAGAAAATCCTTCATTTACATCAACCCCTATTTGTGGGCAGAAAGCTCTCATTACAACTCCTCT
TCATAAGGAAACAACTCCCAAAGATCAAAAGGAAAATGTAGGGTTTAGAACACCTACTATTAGAAGATCT
ATACTGGGTACCACACCAAGAACTCCTACTCCTTTTAAGAATGCGCTTGCTGCTCAGGAGAAAAAATATG
GACCTCTTAAAATTGTGTCCCAGCCACTTGCTTTCTTGGAAGAAGATATTCGGGAAGTTTTAAAAGAAGA
AACTGGAACAGACCTATTCCTCAAAGAGGAAGATGAACCTGCTTACAAAAGCTGCAAACAAGAGAATACC
GCTTCTGGGAAGAAAGTCAGAAAATCACTAGTCTTAGATAATTGGGAAAAAGAAGAATCAGGCACTCAAC
TGTTGACTGAAGACATTTCAGACATGCAGTCAAATTGTGAATGGGAAACAGTGGTTTATGGGAAGACAGA
AGACCAACTTATTATGACTGAACAAGCAAGAAGATATCTGAGTACTTACACAGCTACCAGTAGTACTTCA
AGAGCTCTCATACTGTTGCCAACTTTCTTGTACAAAGTGGTTGATATCGGTAAGCCTATCCCTAACCCTC
TCCTCGGTCTCGATTCTACGTAGTAATGAACTAGTCCGTAACTTGAAAGTATTTCGATTTCTTGGCTTTA
TATATCTTGTGGAAAGGACGATCACACACATGCTCGCTGACTGTG
