>Addgene plasmid #144846 | TFORF3370 | depositor partial sequence | sequence record 286654 | Barcode
TCACACACATGCTCGCTGACTGTG
